Addgene plasmid #126355: pGWB14-LYX137
Purpose: With a Nicotiana benthamiana transcription factor in PGWB14 backbone, for Agrobacterium mediated transient or stable expression corresponding transcription factor fused with a C-terminal HA tag.
Depositing lab: Silin Zhong. Depositing organization: Chinese University of Hong Kong.
Backbone
  Vector backbone: pGWB14
  Vector type: Plant Expression
  Selectable markers: Hygromycin
Growth in bacteria
  Bacterial resistance: Kanamycin, 50 μg/mL
  Growth temperature: 37°C
  Growth strain: DH5alpha
  Copy number: Low Copy
Gene/Insert
  Gene/Insert name: Niben101Scf04742g03020.1
  Species: Nicotiana benthamiana
  Promoter: CaMV 35S
  Tag / fusion protein: HA (C terminal on insert)
  Cloning method: Gibson Cloning
Terms and licenses: Academic/Nonprofit Terms; Industry Terms: Not Available to Industry
How to cite: pGWB14-LYX137 was a gift from Silin Zhong (Addgene plasmid # 126355 ; http://n2t.net/addgene:126355 ; RRID:Addgene_126355)
