[The description below was written by a language model from this plasmid's Addgene catalogue record and pLannotate feature annotations shown in this document.]
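Description:
pGWB14-LYX137 is a plant binary expression vector built on the pGWB14 backbone for Agrobacterium-mediated transient or stable expression of a Nicotiana benthamiana transcription factor (gene model Niben101Scf04742g03020.1) carrying a C-terminal HA tag. The backbone outside the T-DNA is of the broad-host-range IncP type. It has oriV with the trfA replication protein, which accounts for the low copy number, plus oriT and traJ for mobilisation and a kanamycin resistance gene for selection in bacteria. Remnants of tetracycline resistance genes, an IS1 element and other partial backbone sequences are also annotated.

Between the nopaline-type right and left T-DNA borders, the annotation shows three expression units. The main cassette places the insert under a CaMV 35S promoter, flanked by attB1 and attB2 Gateway sites, although the record lists Gibson assembly as the cloning method. The insert is followed in frame by a 3xHA epitope and a NOS terminator. The annotation tool matches part of the insert to human DRAP1, the NC2 alpha subunit. This suggests a histone-fold-type transcriptional regulator, but the record does not otherwise characterise the protein. A second unit, also 35S-driven and ending in a NOS terminator, expresses the hygromycin phosphotransferase gene for selection of transformed plant tissue.

A third cassette, not mentioned in the catalogue fields, lies near the right border. It consists of a 35S promoter, the tomato bushy stunt virus P19 silencing suppressor and a CaMV poly(A) signal. P19 sequesters siRNAs, and co-delivering it typically boosts transgene expression in leaf agroinfiltration. The HA-tagged protein can be detected or immunoprecipitated with anti-HA antibodies, though the record does not state specific downstream applications.
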