Features (pLannotate 1.2.2; 36 found; start..end, strand, type, name):
      3..89      -  CDS            traI (fragment): TRAI6_ECOLX - Experimental evidence at protein level: Swiss-Prot protein existence level 1. The initiation process of transfer DNA synthesis requires the interaction of at least three plasmid-specific components (TraH, I, and J) at the transfer origin resulting in the assembly of a specialised nucleoprotein complex - the relaxosome. Site- and strand-specific cleavage at the transfer origin is dependent on TraI and TraJ. From Escherichia coli.
    127..498     -  CDS            traJ: oriT-recognizing protein; traJ
    531..640     -  oriT           oriT: incP origin of transfer
    772..962     +  rep_origin     ori (fragment): high-copy-number ColE1/pMB1/pBR322/pUC origin of replication
   1321..1971    -  CDS            TetR: tetracycline resistance regulatory protein; tetR
   2077..2326    +  CDS            TcR (fragment): tetracycline efflux protein; tetA; confers resistance to tetracycline
   2436..2460    -  misc_feature   RB T-DNA repeat: right border repeat from nopaline C58 T-DNA
   2490..2508    +  misc_feature   MCS (fragment): pUC18/19 multiple cloning site
   2559..2904    +  promoter       CaMV 35S promoter: strong constitutive promoter from cauliflower mosaic virus
   2856..2902    +  promoter       minimal CaMV 35S promoter: minimal 35S promoter from cauliflower mosaic virus
   2914..2932    -  misc_feature   MCS (fragment): pUC18/19 multiple cloning site
   2943..3458    +  CDS            P19_TBSVC: Experimental evidence at protein level: Swiss-Prot protein existence level 1. Acts as a suppressor of RNA-mediated gene silencing, also known as post-transcriptional gene silencing (PTGS), a mechanism of plant viral defense that limits the accumulation of viral RNAs. Binds to short interfering RNAs (siRNAs) with high affinity. Acts as a molecular caliper to specifically select siRNAs based on the length of the duplex region of the RNA (By similarity). From Tomato bushy stunt virus (strain Cherry) (TBSV).
   3531..3707    +  polyA_signal   CaMV poly(A) signal: cauliflower mosaic virus polyadenylation signal
   4210..4551    +  promoter       CaMV 35S promoter: strong constitutive promoter from cauliflower mosaic virus
   4577..4601    +  protein_bind   attB1: mutant version of attB; recombination site for the Gateway® BP reaction BP Clonase™
   4610..4897    +  CDS            DRAP1 (fragment): NC2A_HUMAN - Experimental evidence at protein level: Swiss-Prot protein existence level 1. The association of the DR1/DRAP1 heterodimer with TBP results in a functional repression of both activated and basal transcription of class II genes. This interaction precludes the formation of a transcription-competent complex by inhibiting the association of TFIIA and/or TFIIB with TBP. Can bind to DNA on its own. From Homo sapiens (Human).
   5463..5487    -  protein_bind   attB2: mutant version of attB; recombination site for the Gateway® BP reaction BP Clonase™
   5516..5605    +  CDS            3xHA: three tandem HA epitope tags
   5639..5891    +  terminator     NOS terminator: nopaline synthase terminator and poly(A) signal
   6320..6572    -  terminator     NOS terminator: nopaline synthase terminator and poly(A) signal
   6596..7024    -  CDS            nos (fragment): DHNO_AGRT7 - Protein inferred from homology: Swiss-Prot protein existence level 3. From Agrobacterium tumefaciens (strain T37).
   7040..8065    -  CDS            HygR: aminoglycoside phosphotransferase from E. coli; aph(4)-Ia; confers resistance to hygromycin
   8075..8419    -  promoter       CaMV 35S promoter: strong constitutive promoter from cauliflower mosaic virus
   8076..8122    -  promoter       minimal CaMV 35S promoter: minimal 35S promoter from cauliflower mosaic virus
   8525..8680    +  CDS            lacZα (fragment) (sequence partly withheld): LacZα fragment of β-galactosidase; lacZ fragment
   8678..8978    +  rep_origin     M13 ori (fragment) (sequence partly withheld): M13 bacteriophage origin of replication; arrow indicates direction of (+) strand synthesis
   8979..9109    +  CDS            lacI (fragment): lac repressor; lacI; The lac repressor binds to the lac operator to inhibit transcription in E. coli. This inhibition can be relieved by adding lactose or isopropyl-β-D-thiogalactopyranoside (IPTG).
   9163..9187    -  misc_feature   LB T-DNA repeat: left border repeat from nopaline C58 T-DNA
  10644..10763   -  CDS            tetR (fragment): TETR1_ECOLX - Experimental evidence at protein level: Swiss-Prot protein existence level 1. TetR is the repressor of the tetracycline resistance element; its N-terminal region forms a helix-turn-helix structure and binds DNA. Binding of tetracycline to TetR reduces the repressor affinity for the tetracycline resistance gene (tetA) promoter operator sites. From Escherichia coli.
  10783..11931   -  CDS            trfA: trans-acting replication protein that binds to and activates oriV
  12230..13024   -  CDS            KanR: aminoglycoside phosphotransferase; aphA-3; confers resistance to kanamycin
  13216..13983   +  mobile_element IS1: prokaryotic transposable element IS1
  13992..14141   -  CDS            satA (fragment): STA_BACSU - Also known as yyaR. Experimental evidence at protein level: Swiss-Prot protein existence level 1. Involved in resistance to streptothricin, a broad-spectrum antibiotic produced by streptomycetes. Detoxifies streptothricin via acetylation of the beta amino group of the first beta-lysyl moiety of streptothricin. From Bacillus subtilis (strain 168).
  14140..14334   -  CDS            satA (fragment): STA_BACSU - Also known as yyaR. Experimental evidence at protein level: Swiss-Prot protein existence level 1. Involved in resistance to streptothricin, a broad-spectrum antibiotic produced by streptomycetes. Detoxifies streptothricin via acetylation of the beta amino group of the first beta-lysyl moiety of streptothricin. From Bacillus subtilis (strain 168).
  14337..14612   -  CDS            klaC (fragment): KLAC_ECOLX - Also known as telB. Protein predicted: Swiss-Prot protein existence level 4. Belongs to the kla operon, which is associated with cryptic tellurite resistance, and IncW plasmid fertility inhibition. From Escherichia coli.
  14676..15307   -  rep_origin     oriV: incP origin of replication
>Addgene plasmid #126355 | pGWB14-LYX137 | addgene full sequence | sequence record 247486 | Addgene NGS Result
TCGGTCTTGCCTTGCTCGTCGGTGATGTACTTCACCAGCTCCGCGAAGTCGCTCTTCTTGATGGAGCGCA
TGGGGACGTGCTTGGCAATCACGCGCACCCCCCGGCCGTTTTAGCGGCTAAAAAAGTCATGGCTCTGCCC
TCGGGCGGACCACGCCCATCATGACCTTGCCAAGCTCGTCCTGCTTCTCTTCGATCTTCGCCAGCAGGGC
GAGGATCGTGGCATCACCGAACCGCGCCGTGCGCGGGTCGTCGGTGAGCCAGAGTTTCAGCAGGCCGCCC
AGGCGGCCCAGGTCGCCATTGATGCGGGCCAGCTCGCGGACGTGCTCATAGTCCACGACGCCCGTGATTT
TGTAGCCCTGGCCGACGGCCAGCAGGTAGGCCGACAGGCTCATGCCGGCCGCCGCCGCCTTTTCCTCAAT
CGCTCTTCGTTCGTCTGGAAGGCAGTACACCTTGATAGGTGGGCTGCCCTTCCTGGTTGGCTTGGTTTCA
TCAGCCATCCGCTTGCCCTCATCTGTTACGCCGGCGGTAGCCGGCCAGCCTCGCAGAGCAGGATTCCCGT
TGAGCACCGCCAGGTGCGAATAAGGGACAGTGAAGAAGGAACACCCGCTCGCGGGTGGGCCTACTTCACC
TATCCTGCCCGGCTGACGCCGTTGGATACACCAAGGAAAGTCTACACGAACCCTTTGGCAAAATCCTGTA
TATCGTGCGAAAAAGGATGGATATACCGAAAAAATCGCTATAATGACCCCGAAGCAGGGTTATGCAGCGG
AAAAGCGCCACGCTTCCCGAAGGGAGAAAGGCGGACAGGTATCCGGTAAGCGGCAGGGTCGGAACAGGAG
AGCGCACGAGGGAGCTTCCAGGGGGAAACGCCTGGTATCTTTATAGTCCTGTCGGGTTTCGCCACCTCTG
ACTTGAGCGTCGATTTTTGTGATGCTCGTCAGGGGGGCGGAGCCTATGGAAAAACGCCAGCAACGCGGCC
TTTTTACGGTTCCTGGCCTTTTGCTGGCCTTTTGCTCACATGTTCTTTCCTGCGTTATCCCCTGATTCTG
TGGATAACCGTATTACCGCCTTTGAGTGAGCTGATACCGCTCGCCGCAGCCGAACGACCGAGCGCAGCGA
GTCAGTGAGCGAGGAAGCGGAAGAGCGCCAGAAGGCCGCCAGAGAGGCCGAGCGCGGCCGTGAGGCTTGG
ACGCTAGGGCAGGGCATGAAAAAGCCCGTAGCGGGCTGCTACGGGCGTCTGACGCGGTGGAAAGGGGGAG
GGGATGTTGTCTACATGGCTCTGCTGTAGTGAGTGGGTTGCGCTCCGGCAGCGGTCCTGATCAATCGTCA
CCCTTTCTCGGTCCTTCAACGTTCCTGACAACGAGCCTCCTTTTCGCCAATCCATCGACAATCACCGCGA
GTCCCTGCTCGAACGCTGCGTCCGGACCGGCTTCGTCGAAGGCGTCTATCGCGGCCCGCAACAGCGGCGA
GAGCGGAGCCTGTTCAACGGTGCCGCCGCGCTCGCCGGCATCGCTGTCGCCGGCCTGCTCCTCAAGCACG
GCCCCAACAGTGAAGTAGCTGATTGTCATCAGCGCATTGACGGCGTCCCCGGCCGAAAAACCCGCCTCGC
AGAGGAAGCGAAGCTGCGCGTCGGCCGTTTCCATCTGCGGTGCGCCCGGTCGCGTGCCGGCATGGATGCG
CGCGCCATCGCGGTAGGCGAGCAGCGCCTGCCTGAAGCTGCGGGCATTCCCGATCAGAAATGAGCGCCAG
TCGTCGTCGGCTCTCGGCACCGAATGCGTATGATTCTCCGCCAGCATGGCTTCGGCCAGTGCGTCGAGCA
GCGCCCGCTTGTTCCTGAAGTGCCAGTAAAGCGCCGGCTGCTGAACCCCCAACCGTTCCGCCAGTTTGCG
TGTCGTCAGACCGTCTACGCCGACCTCGTTCAACAGGTCCAGGGCGGCACGGATCACTGTATTCGGCTGC
AACTTTGTCATGCTTGACACTTTATCACTGATAAACATAATATGTCCACCAACTTATCAGTGATAAAGAA
TCCGCGCGTTCAATCGGACCAGCGGAGGCTGGTCCGGAGGCCAGACGTGAAACCCAACATACCCCTGATC
GTAATTCTGAGCACTGTCGCGCTCGACGCTGTCGGCATCGGCCTGATTATGCCGGTGCTGCCGGGCCTCC
TGCGCGATCTGGTTCACTCGAACGACGTCACCGCCCACTATGGCATTCTGCTGGCGCTGTATGCGTTGGT
GCAATTTGCCTGCGCACCTGTGCTGGGCGCGCTGTCGGATCGTTTCGGGCGGCGGCCAATCTTGCTCGTC
TCGCTGGCCGGCGCCAGATCTGGGGAACCCTGTGGTTGGCATGCACATACAAATGGACGAACGGATAAAC
CTTTTCACGCCCTTTTAAATATCCGATTATTCTAATAAACGCTCTTTTCTCTTAGGTTTACCCGCCAATA
TATCCTGTCAAACACTGATAGTTTAAACGTTGCGATTAAGAATTCGAGCTCGGTACCCCCCTACTCCAAA
AATGTCAAAGATACAGTCTCAGAAGACCAAAGGGCTATTGAGACTTTTCAACAAAGGGTAATTTCGGGAA
ACCTCCTCGGATTCCATTGCCCAGCTATCTGTCACTTCATCGAAAGGACAGTAGAAAAGGAAGGTGGCTC
CTACAAATGCCATCATTGCGATAAAGGAAAGGCTATCATTCAAGATGCCTCTGCCGACAGTGGTCCCAAA
GATGGACCCCCACCCACGAGGAGCATCGTGGAAAAAGAAGACGTTCCAACCACGTCTTCAAAGCAAGTGG
ATTGATGTGACATCTCCACTGACGTAAGGGATGACGCACAATCCCACTATCCTTCGCAAGACCCTTCCTC
TATATAAGGAAGTTCATTTCATTTGGAGAGGACAGCCCAAGCTTCGACTCTAGAGGATCCCCTTAAATCG
ATATGGAACGAGCTATACAAGGAAACGACGCTAGGGAACAAGCTAACAGTGAACGTTGGGATGGAGGATC
AGGAGGTACCACTTCTCCCTTCAAACTTCCTGACGAAAGTCCGAGTTGGACTGAGTGGCGGCTACATAAC
GATGAGACGAATTCGAATCAAGATAATCCCCTTGGTTTCAAGGAAAGCTGGGGTTTCGGGAAAGTTGTAT
TTAAGAGATATCTCAGATACGACAGGACGGAAGCTTCACTGCACAGAGTCCTTGGATCTTGGACGGGAGA
TTCGGTTAACTATGCAGCATCTCGATTTTTCGGTTTCGACCAGATCGGATGTACCTATAGTATTCGGTTT
CGAGGAGTTAGTATCACCGTTTCTGGAGGGTCTCGAACTCTTCAGCATCTCTGTGAGATGGCAATTCGGT
CTAAGCAAGAACTGCTACAGCTTGCCCCAATCGAAGTGGAAAGTAATGTATCAAGAGGATGCCCTGAAGG
TACTCAAACCTTCGAAAAAGAAAGCGAGTAAGTCGAGGGCGAGCTCGAATTCGGTACGCTGAAATCACCA
GTCTCTCTCTACAAATCTATCTCTCTCTATTTTCTCCATAAATAATGTGTGAGTAGTTTCCCGATAAGGG
AAATTAGGGTTCTTATAGGGTTTCGCTCATGTGTTGAGCATATAAGAAACCCTTAGTATGTATTTGTATT
TGTAAAATACTTCTATCAATAAAATTTCTAATTCCTAAAACCAAAATCCAGTACTAAAATCCAGATCTCC
CTGCAGGTCCCCAGATTAGCCTTTTCAATTTCAGAAAGAATGCTAACCCACAGATGGTTAGAGAGGCTTA
CGCAGCAGGTCTCATCAAGACGATCTACCCGAGCAATAATCTCCAGGAAATCAAATACCTTCCCAAGAAG
GTTAAAGATGCAGTCAAAAGATTCAGGACTAACTGCATCAAGAACACAGAGAAAGATATATTTCTCAAGA
TCAGAAGTACTATTCCAGTATGGACGATTCAAGGCTTGCTTCACAAACCAAGGCAAGTAATAGAGATTGG
AGTCTCTAAAAAGGTAGTTCCCACTGAATCAAAGGCCATGGAGTCAAAGATTCAAATAGAGGACCTAACA
GAACTCGCCGTAAAGACTGGCGAACAGTTCATACAGAGTCTCTTACGACTCAATGACAAGAAGAAAATCT
TCGTCAACATGGTGGAGCACGACACACTTGTCTACTCCAAAAATATCAAAGATACAGTCTCAGAAGACCA
AAGGGCAATTGAGACTTTTCAACAAAGGGTAATATCCGGAAACCTCCTCGGATTCCATTGCCCAGCTATC
TGTCACTTTATTGTGAAGATAGTGGAAAAGGAAGGTGGCTCCTACAAATGCCATCATTGCGATAAAGGAA
AGGCCATCGTTGAAGATGCCTCTGCCGACAGTGGTCCCAAAGATGGACCCCCACCCACGAGGAGCATCGT
GGAAAAAGAAGACGTTCCAACCACGTCTTCAAAGCAAGTGGATTGATGTGATATCTCCACTGACGTAAGG
GATGACGCACAATCCCACTATCCTTCGCAAGACCCTTCCTCTATATAAGGAAGTTCATTTCATTTGGAGA
GAACACGGGGGACTCTAGAGTTATCAACAAGTTTGTACAAAAAAGCAGGCTCCACCACTAGTATGAGGAA
GAGGCTCGATACCCGATTCCCTGCTGCGCGGATTAAAAAGATTATGCAAGCCGATGAAGATGTGGGGAAG
ATTGCCATGGCTGTTCCTCTTTTAGTCTCAAAAGCTCTTGAGCTCTTTCTGCAAGATCTTTGTGACCGAA
CATATGAGATCACCCTCAAGAAAGGAGCAAAAACTATGAATTCATTCCATTTGAAACAATGTATCCAGAG
CTTTAATGTGTTTGATTTCCTCAAGGATGTAGTGAGCCGGGTTCCTGATTTAGGCGGGTCAGATGGTGGT
GCCGAATCAGCTACAAAAAGAAGGAAAGTTGTTGAAGAAGATGATCATGACAGTGATGATGATATCAAAA
GGAGTAGTCGCATGCATGAGACTGCACACACCACCAGTAGTGGGAGGGGACGAGGCAGGGGTAGGGGTAG
AGGCCGTGGTAGAGGTGCACGAGCAGTAGAGCGAGGAGACTCCAACGTTCATTCCGATAAACTTGAAGAC
GCTGCTGATGTTTCAAATCAAAATAATGAGAAGCAAAAGCAAAATGGTGAAAGGATGGACTATGTAGCAG
AACCAGCAGATTCAAAGAACATTTCGGCTGGTAAATGCCCAGAAGTTCCTGCTAGAAACTTCGATCTCAA
TATTGACTTAAATGAGAGTGTGGAATCCACAGCAATACCAGCTGAAGCTCCTTCGACATCTAAAATGCCG
CCTCCTGAAGTGAAGCATGAGGAAATCCCTGGATGGTCCTTGTCTGAGATGGAAAAGATGGCCATTGATC
CGATTCAACTGGCCAACTTAAACAGAGGGTTAGATGAGGAAGAGGAAGATTATGATGAAGAGGGACCCGG
GGACCCAGCTTTCTTGTACAAAGTGGTTGATAACAGCGGGTTAATTAACATCTTTTACCCATACGATGTT
CCTGACTATGCGGGCTATCCCTATGACGTCCCGGACTATGCAGGATCCTATCCATATGACGTTCCAGATT
ACGCTGCTCAGTGCAGCGCTTAGAGCTCGAATTTCCCCGATCGTTCAAACATTTGGCAATAAAGTTTCTT
AAGATTGAATCCTGTTGCCGGTCTTGCGATGATTATCATATAATTTCTGTTGAATTACGTTAAGCATGTA
ATAATTAACATGTAATGCATGACGTTATTTATGAGATGGGTTTTTATGATTAGAGTCCCGCAATTATACA
TTTAATACGCGATAGAAAACAAAATATAGCGCGCAAACTAGGATAAATTATCGCGCGCGGTGTCATCTAT
GTTACTAGATCGGGAATTAGCTTCATCAACGCAAGACATGCGCACGACCGTCTGACAGGAGAGGAATTTC
CGACGAGCACAGAAAGGACTTGCTCTTGGACGTAGGCCTATTTCTCAGGCACATGTATCAAGTGTTCGGA
CGTGGGTTTTCGATGGTGTATCAGCCGCCGCCAACTGGGAGATGAGGAGGCTTTCTTGGGGGGCAGTCAG
CAGTTCATTTCACAAGACAGAGGAACTTGTAAGGAGATGCACTGATTTATCTTGGCGCAAACCAGCAGGA
CGAATTAGTGGGAATAGCCCGCGAATATCTAAGTTATGCCTGTCGGCATGAGCAGAAACTTCCAATTCGA
AACAGTTTGGAGAGGTTGTTTTTGGGCATACCTTTTGTTAGTCAGCCTCTCGATTGCTCATCGTCATTAC
ACAGTACCGAAGTTTGATCGATCTAGTAACATAGATGACACCGCGCGCGATAATTTATCCTAGTTTGCGC
GCTATATTTTGTTTTCTATCGCGTATTAAATGTATAATTGCGGGACTCTAATCATAAAAACCCATCTCAT
AAATAACGTCATGCATTACATGTTAATTATTACATGCTTAACGTAATTCAACAGAAATTATATGATAATC
ATCGCAAGACCGGCAACAGGATTCAATCTTAAGAAACTTTATTGCCAAATGTTTGAACGATCTGCTTCGA
CGCACTCCTTCTTTACTCCACCATCTCGTCCTTATTGAAAACGTGGGTAGCACCAAAACGAATCAAGTCG
CTGGAACTGAAGTTACCAATCACGCTGGATGATTTGCCAGTTGGATTAATCTTGCCTTTCCCCGCATGAA
TAATATTGATGAATGCATGCGTGAGGGGTATTTCGATTTTGGCAATAGCTGCAATTGCCGCGACATCCTC
CAACGAGCATAATTCTTCAGAAAAATAGCGATGTTCCATGTTGTCAGGGCATGCATGATGCACGTTATGA
GGTGACGGTGCTAGGCAGTATTCCCTCAAAGTTTCATAGTCAGTATCATATTCATCATTGCATTCCTGCA
AGAGAGAATTGAGACGCAATCCACACGCTGCGGCAACCTTCCGGCGTTCGTGGTCTATTTGCTCTTGGAC
GTTGCAAACGTAAGTGTTGGATCCCGGTCGGCATCTACTCTATTCCTTTGCCCTCGGACGAGTGCTGGGG
CGTCGGTTTCCACTATCGGCGAGTACTTCTACACAGCCATCGGTCCAGACGGCCGCGCTTCTGCGGGCGA
TTTGTGTACGCCCGACAGTCCCGGCTCCGGATCGGACGATTGCGTCGCATCGACCCTGCGCCCAAGCTGC
ATCATCGAAATTGCCGTCAACCAAGCTCTGATAGAGTTGGTCAAGACCAATGCGGAGCATATACGCCCGG
AGCCGCGGCGATCCTGCAAGCTCCGGATGCCTCCGCTCGAAGTAGCGCGTCTGCTGCTCCATACAAGCCA
ACCACGGCCTCCAGAAGAAGATGTTGGCGACCTCGTATTGGGAATCCCCGAACATCGCCTCGCTCCAGTC
AATGACCGCTGTTATGCGGCCATTGTCCGTCAGGACATTGTTGGAGCCGAAATCCGCGTGCACGAGGTGC
CGGACTTCGGGGCAGTCCTCGGCCCAAAGCATCAGCTCATCGAGAGCCTGCGCGACGGACGCACTGACGG
TGTCGTCCATCACAGTTTGCCAGTGATACACATGGGGATCAGCAATCGCGCATATGAAATCACGCCATGT
AGTGTATTGACCGATTCCTTGCGGTCCGAATGGGCCGAACCCGCTCGTCTGGCTAAGATCGGCCGCAGCG
ATCGCATCCATGGCCTCCGCGACCGGCTGCAGAACAGCGGGCAGTTCGGTTTCAGGCAGGTCTTGCAACG
TGACACCCTGTGCACGGCGGGAGATGCAATAGGTCAGGCTCTCGCTGAATTCCCCAATGTCAAGCACTTC
CGGAATCGGGAGCGCGGCCGATGCAAAGTGCCGATAAACATAACGATCTTTGTAGAAACCATCGGCGCAG
CTATTTACCCGCAGGACATATCCACGCCCTCCTACATCGAAGCTGAAAGCACGAGATTCTTCGCCCTCCG
AGAGCTGCATCAGGTCGGAGACGCTGTCGAACTTTTCGATCAGAAACTTCTCGACAGACGTCGCGGTGAG
TTCAGGCTTTTTCATATCGGGGTCGTCCTCTCCAAATGAAATGAACTTCCTTATATAGAGGAAGGGTCTT
GCGAAGGATAGTGGGATTGTGCGTCATCCCTTACGTCAGTGGAGATATCACATCAATCCACTTGCTTTGA
AGACGTGGTTGGAACGTCTTCTTTTTCCACGATGCTCCTCGTGGGTGGGGGTCCATCTTTGGGACCACTG
TCGGCAGAGGCATCTTGAACGATAGCCTTTCCTTTATCGCAATGATGGCATTTGTAGGTGCCACCTTCCT
TTTCTACTGTCCTTTTGATGAAGTGACAGATAGCTGGGCAATGGAATCCGAGGAGGTTTCCCGATATTAC
CCTTTGTTGAAAAGTCTCAATAGCCCTTTGGTCTTCTGAGACTGTATCTTTGATATTCTTGGAGTAGACG
AGAGTGTCGTGCTCCACCATGTTGACGGATCTCTAGGACGCGTCCTAGAAGCTAATTCACTGGCCGTCGT
TTTACAACGTCGTGACTGGGAAAACCCTGGCGTTACCCAACTTAATCGCCTTGCAGCACATCCCCCTTTC
GCCAGCTGGCGTAATAGCGAAGAGGCCCGCACCGATCGCCCTTCCCAACAGTTGCGCAGCCTGAATG
[44 nt withheld, positions 8678-8721]
C
[141 nt withheld, positions 8723-8863]
CCTTTGACGTTGGAGTCCACGTTCTTT
[37 nt withheld, positions 8891-8927]
ACCCTATCTCGGGCTATTCTTTTGATTTATAAGGGATTTTGCCGATTTCGGAACCACCATCAAACAGGAT
TTTCGCCTGCTGGGGCAAACCAGCGTGGACCGCTTGCTGCAACTCTCTCAGGGCCAGGCGGTGAAGGGCA
ATCAGCTGTTGCCCGTCTCACTGGTGAAAAGAAAAACCACCCCAGTACATTAAAAACGTCCGCAATGTGT
TATTAAGTTGTCTAAGCGTCAATTTGTTTACACCACAATATATCCTGCCACCAGCCAGCCAACAGCTCCC
CGACCGGCAGCTCGGCACAAAATCACCACTCGATACAGGCAGCCCATCAGTCCGGGACGGCGTCAGCGGG
AGAGCCGTTGTAAGGCGGCAGACTTTGCTCATGTTACCGATGCTATTCGGAAGAACGGCAACTAAGCTGC
CGGGTTTGAAACACGGATGATCTCGCGGAGGGTAGCATGTTGATTGTAACGATGACAGAGCGTTGCTGCC
TGTGATCAAATATCATCTCCCTCGCAGAGATCCGAATTATCAGCCTTCTTATTCATTTCTCGCTTAACCG
TGACAGGCTGTCGATCTTGAGAACTATGCCGACATAATAGGAAATCGCTGGATAAAGCCGCTGAGGAAGC
TGAGTGGCGCTATTTCTTTAGAAGTGAACGTTGACGATATCAACTCCCCTATCCATTGCTCACCGAATGG
TACAGGTCGGGGACCCGAAGTTCCGACTGTCGGCCTGATGCATCCCCGGCTGATCGACCCCAGATCTGGG
GCTGAGAAAGCCCAGTAAGGAAACAACTGTAGGTTCGAGTCGCGAGATCCCCCGGAACCAAAGGAAGTAG
GTTAAACCCGCTCCGATCAGGCCGAGCCACGCCAGGCCGAGAACATTGGTTCCTGTAGGCATCGGGATTG
GCGGATCAAACACTAAAGCTACTGGAACGAGCAGAAGTCCTCCGGCCGCCAGTTGCCAGGCGGTAAAGGT
GAGCAGAGGCACGGGAGGTTGCCACTTGCGGGTCAGCACGGTTCCGAACGCCATGGAAACCGCCCCCGCC
AGGCCCGCTGCGACGCCGACAGGATCTAGCGCTGCGTTTGGTGTCAACACCAACAGCGCCACGCCCGCAG
TTCCGCAAATAGCCCCCAGGACCGCCATCAATCGTATCGGGCTACCTAGCAGAGCGGCAGAGATGAACAC
GACCATCAGCGGCTGCACAGCGCCTACCGTCGCCGCGACCCCGCCCGGCAGGCGGTAGACCGAAATAAAC
AACAAGCTCCAGAATAGCGAAATATTAAGTGCGCCGAGGATGAAGATGCGCATCCACCAGATTCCCGTTG
GAATCTGTCGGACGATCATCACGAGCAATAAACCCGCCGGCAACGCCCGCAGCAGCATACCGGCGACCCC
TCGGCCTCGCTGTTCGGGCTCCACGAAAACGCCGGACAGATGCGCCTTGTGAGCGTCCTTGGGGCCGTCC
TCCTGTTTGAAGACCGACAGCCCAATGATCTCGCCGTCGATGTAGGCGCCGAATGCCACGGCATCTCGCA
ACCGTTCAGCGAACGCCTCCATGGGCTTTTTCTCCTCGTGCTCGTAAACGGACCCGAACATCTCTGGAGC
TTTCTTCAGGGCCGACAATCGGATCTCGCGGAAATCCTGCACGTCGGCCGCTCCAAGCCGTCGAATCTGA
GCCTTAATCACAATTGTCAATTTTAATCCTCTGTTTATCGGCAGTTCGTAGAGCGCGCCGTGCGTCCCGA
GCGATACTGAGCGAAGCAAGTGCGTCGAGCAGTGCCCGCTTGTTCCTGAAATGCCAGTAAAGCGCTGGCT
GCTGAACCCCCAGCCGGAACTGACCCCACAAGGCCCTAGCGTTTGCAATGCACCAGGTCATCATTGACCC
AGGCGTGTTCCACCAGGCCGCTGCCTCGCAACTCTTCGCAGGCTTCGCCGACCTGCTCGCGCCACTTCTT
CACGCGGGTGGAATCCGATCCGCACATGAGGCGGAAGGTTTCCAGCTTGAGCGGGTACGGCTCCCGGTGC
GAGCTGAAATAGTCGAACATCCGTCGGGCCGTCGGCGACAGCTTGCGGTACTTCTCCCATATGAATTTCG
TGTAGTGGTCGCCAGCAAACAGCACGACGATTTCCTCGTCGATCAGGACCTGGCAACGGGACGTTTTCTT
GCCACGGTCCAGGACGCGGAAGCGGTGCAGCAGCGACACCGATTCCAGGTGCCCAACGCGGTCGGACGTG
AAGCCCATCGCCGTCGCCTGTAGGCGCGACAGGCATTCCTCGGCCTTCGTGTAATACCGGCCATTGATCG
ACCAGCCCAGGTCCTGGCAAAGCTCGTAGAACGTGAAGGTGATCGGCTCGCCGATAGGGGTGCGCTTCGC
GTACTCCAACACCTGCTGCCACACCAGTTCGTCATCGTCGGCCCGCAGCTCGACGCCGGTGTAGGTGATC
TTCACGTCCTTGTTGACGTGGAAAATGACCTTGTTTTGCAGCGCCTCGCGCGGGATTTTCTTGTTGCGCG
TGGTGAACAGGGCAGAGCGGGCCGTGTCGTTTGGCATCGCTCGCATCGTGTCCGGCCACGGCGCAATATC
GAACAAGGAAAGCTGCATTTCCTTGATCTGCTGCTTCGTGTGTTTCAGCAACGCGGCCTGCTTGGCCTCG
CTGACCTGTTTTGCCAGGTCCTCGCCGGCGGTTTTTCGCTTCTTGGTCGTCATAGTTCCTCGCGTGTCGA
TGGTCATCGACTTCGCCAAACCTGCCGCCTCCTGTTCGAGACGACGCGAACGCTCCACGGCGGCCGATGG
CGCGGGCAGGGCAGGGGGAGCCAGTTGCACGCTGTCGCGCTCGATCTTGGCCGTAGCTTGCTGGACCATC
GAGCCGACGGACTGGAAGGTTTCGCGGGGCGCACGCATGACGGTGCGGCTTGCGATGGTTTCGGCATCCT
CGGCGGAAAACCCCGCGTCGATCAGTTCTTGCCTGTATGCCTTCCGGTCAAACGTCCGATTCATTCACCC
TCCTTGCGGGATTGCCCCGACTCACGCCGGGGCAATGTGCCCTTATTCCTGATTTGACCCGCCTGGTGCC
TTGGTGTCCAGATAATCCACCTTATCGGCAATGAAGTCGGTCCCGTAGACCGTCTGGCCGTCCTTCTCGT
ACTTGGTATTCCGAATCTTGCCCTGCACGAATACCAGCGACCCCTTGCCCAAATACTTGCCGTGGGCCTC
GGCCTGAGAGCCAAAACACTTGATGCGGAAGAAGTCGGTGCGCTCCTGCTTGTCGCCGGCATCGTTGCGC
CACATCTAGGTACTAAAACAATTCATCCAGTAAAATATAATATTTTATTTTCTCCCAATCAGGCTTGATC
CCCAGTAAGTCAAAAAATAGCTCGACATACTGTTCTTCCCCGATATCCTCCCTGATCGACCGGACGCAGA
AGGCAATGTCATACCACTTGTCCGCCCTGCCGCTTCTCCCAAGATCAATAAAGCCACTTACTTTGCCATC
TTTCACAAAGATGTTGCTGTCTCCCAGGTCGCCGTGGGAAAAGACAAGTTCCTCTTCGGGCTTTTCCGTC
TTTAAAAAATCATACAGCTCGCGCGGATCTTTAAATGGAGTGTCTTCTTCCCAGTTTTCGCAATCCACAT
CGGCCAGATCGTTATTCAGTAAGTAATCCAATTCGGCTAAGCGGCTGTCTAAGCTATTCGTATAGGGACA
ATCCGATATGTCGATGGAGTGAAAGAGCCTGATGCACTCCGCATACAGCTCGATAATCTTTTCAGGGCTT
TGTTCATCTTCATACTCTTCCGAGCAAAGGACGCCATCGGCCTCACTCATGAGCAGATTGCTCCAGCCAT
CATGCCGTTCAAAGTGCAGGACCTTTGGAACAGGCAGCTTTCCTTCCAGCAATAGCATCATGTCCTTTTC
CCGTTCCACATCATAGGTGGTCCCTTTATACCGGCTGTCCGTCATTTTTAAATATAGGTTTTCATTTTCT
CCCACCAGCTTATATACCTTAGCAGGAGACATTCCTTCCGTATCTTTTACGCAGCGGTATTTTTCGATCA
GTTTTTTCAATTCCGGTGATATTCTCATTTTAGCCATTTATTATTTCCTTCCTCTTTTCTACAGTATTTA
AAGATACCCCAAGAAGCTAATTATAACAAGACGAACTCCAATTCACTGTTCCTTGCATTCTAAAACCTTA
AATACCAGAAAACAGCTTTTTCAAAGTTGTTTTCAAAGTTGGCGTATAACATAGTATCGACGGAGCCGAT
TTTGAAACCACAATTATGGGTGATGCTGCCAACTTACTGATTTAGTGTATGATGGTGTTTTTGAGGTGCT
CCAGTGGCTTCTGTTTCTATCAGCTGTCCCTCCTGTTCAGCTACTGACGGGGTGGTGCGTAACGGCAAAA
GCACCGCCGGACATCAGCGCTATCTCTGCTCTCACTGCCGTAAAACATGGCAACTGCAGTTCACTTACAC
CGCTTCTCAACCCGGTACGCACCAGAAAATCATTGATATGGCCATGAATGGCGTTGGATGCCGGGCAACA
GCCCGCATTATGGGCGTTGGCCTCAACACGATTTTACGTCACTTAAAAAACTCAGGCCGCAGTCGGTAAC
CTCGCGCATACAGCCGGGCAGTGACGTCATCGTCTGCGCGGAAATGGACGAACAGTGGGGCTATGTCGGG
GCTAAATCGCGCCAGCGCTGGCTGTTTTACGCGTATGACAGTCTCCGGAAGACGGTTGTTGCGCACGTAT
TCGGTGAACGCACTATGGCGACGCTGGGGCGTCTTATGAGCCTGCTGTCACCCTTTGACGTGGTGATATG
GATGACGGATGGCTGGCCGCTGTATGAATCCCGCCTGAAGGGAAAGCTGCACGTAATCAGCAAGCGATAT
ACGCAGCGAATTGAGCGGCATAACCTGAATCTGAGGCAGCACCTGGCACGGCTGGGACGGAAGTCGCTGT
CGTTCTCAAAATCGGTGGAGCTGCATGACAAAGTCATCGGGCATTATCTGAACATAAAACACTATCAATA
AGTTGGAGTCATTACCCAATTATGATAGAATTTACAAGCTATAAGGTTATTGTCCTGGGTTTCAAGCATT
AGTCCATGCAAGTTTTTATGCTTTGCCCATTCTATAGATATATTGATAAGCGCGCTGCCTATGCCTTGCC
CCCTGAAATCCTTACATACGGCGATATCTTCTATATAAAAGATATATTATCTTATCAGTATTGTCAATAT
ATTCAAGGCAATCTGCCTCCTCATCCTCTTCATCCTCTTCGTCTTGGTAGCTTTTTAAATATGGCGCTTC
ATAGAGTAATTCTGTAAAGGTCCAATTCTCGTTTTCATACCTCGGTATAATCTTACCTATCACCTCAAAT
GGTTCGCTGGGTTTATCGCACCCCCGAACACGAGCACGGCACCCGCGACCACTATGCCAAGAATGCCCAA
GGTAAAAATTGCCGGCCCCGCCATGAAGTCCGTGAATGCCCCGACGGCCGAAGTGAAGGGCAGGCCGCCA
CCCAGGCCGCCGCCCTCACTGCCCGGCACCTGGTCGCTGAATGTCGATGCCAGCACCTGCGGCACGTCAA
TGCTTCCGGGCGTCGCGCTCGGGCTGATCGCCCATCCCGTTACTGCCCCGATCCCGGCAATGGCAAGGAC
TGCCAGCGCTGCCATTTTTGGGGTGAGGCCGTTCGCGGCCGAGGGGCGCAGCCCCTGGGGGGATGGGAGG
CCCGCGTTAGCGGGCCGGGAGGGTTCGAGAAGGGGGGGCACCCCCCTTCGGCGTGCGCGGTCACGCGCAC
AGGGCGCAGCCCTGGTTAAAAACAAGGTTTATAAATATTGGTTTAAAAGCAGGTTAAAAGACAGGTTAGC
GGTGGCCGAAAAACGGGCGGAAACCCTTGCAAATGCTGGATTTTCTGCCTGTGGACAGCCCCTCAAATGT
CAATAGGTGCGCCCCTCATCTGTCAGCACTCTGCCCCTCAAGTGTCAAGGATCGCGCCCCTCATCTGTCA
GTAGTCGCGCCCCTCAAGTGTCAATACCGCAGGGCACTTATCCCCAGGCTTGTCCACATCATCTGTGGGA
AACTCGCGTAAAATCAGGCGTTTTCGCCGATTTGCGAGGCTGGCCAGCTCCACGTCGCCGGCCGAAATCG
AGCCTGCCCCTCATCTGTCAACGCCGCGCCGGGTGAGTCGGCCCCTCAAGTGTCAACGTCCGCCCCTCAT
CTGTCAGTGAGGGCCAAGTTTTCCGCGAGGTATCCACAACGCCGGCGGCCGCGGTGTCTCGCACACGGCT
TCGACGGCGTTTCTGGCGCGTTTGCAGGGCCATAGACGGCCGCCAGCCCAGCGGCGAGGGCAACCAGCCC
GGTGAGCGTCGGAAAGGCGC
