>Addgene plasmid #126355 | pGWB14-LYX137 | depositor partial sequence | sequence record 249082 | Niben101Scf04742g03020.1
ATGAGGAAGAGGCTCGATACCCGATTCCCTGCTGCGCGGATTAAAAAGATTATGCAAGCCGATGAAGATG
TGGGGAAGATTGCCATGGCTGTTCCTCTTTTAGTCTCAAAAGCTCTTGAGCTCTTTCTGCAAGATCTTTG
TGACCGAACATATGAGATCACCCTCAAGAAAGGAGCAAAAACTATGAATTCATTCCATTTGAAACAATGT
ATCCAGAGCTTTAATGTGTTTGATTTCCTCAAGGATGTAGTGAGCCGGGTTCCTGATTTAGGCGGGTCAG
ATGGTGGTGCCGAATCAGCTACAAAAAGAAGGAAAGTTGTTGAAGAAGATGATCATGACAGTGATGATGA
TATCAAAAGGAGTAGTCGCATGCATGAGACTGCACACACCACCAGTAGTGGGAGGGGACGAGGCAGGGGT
AGGGGTAGAGGCCGTGGTAGAGGTGCACGAGCAGTAGAGCGAGGAGACTCCAACGTTCATTCCGATAAAC
TTGAAGACGCTGCTGATGTTTCAAATCAAAATAATGAGAAGCAAAAGCAAAATGGTGAAAGGATGGACTA
TGTAGCAGAACCAGCAGATTCAAAGAACATTTCGGCTGGTAAATGCCCAGAAGTTCCTGCTAGAAACTTC
GATCTCAATATTGACTTAAATGAGAGTGTGGAATCCACAGCAATACCAGCTGAAGCTCCTTCGACATCTA
AAATGCCGCCTCCTGAAGTGAAGCATGAGGAAATCCCTGGATGGTCCTTGTCTGAGATGGAAAAGATGGC
CATTGATCCGATTCAACTGGCCAACTTAAACAGAGGGTTAGATGAGGAAGAGGAAGATTATGATGAAGAG
GGACCCGGGGACCCAGCTTTCTTGTACAAAGTGGTTGATAACAGCGGGTTAATTAACATCTTTTACCCAT
ACGATGTTCCTGACTATGCGGGCTATCCCTATGACGTCCCGGACTATGCAGGATCCTATCCATATGACGT
TMCAGAYAACCGACAT
